>Addgene plasmid #73458 | hPlekhm1-C/pIRES puro Glue (H987-end) | depositor partial sequence | sequence record 135476 | Inserted part of C-terminal human Plekhm1 (aa H987-to end of protein)
CATGTCTACCACTGCGACCTGTGCACCCAGCGCGGCTTCATCTGCCAGATCTGCCAGCACCACGACATCA
TCTTCCCCTTTGAGTTTGACACCACAGTCAGGTGTGCCGAGTGCAAGACCGTCTTCCACCAGAGCTGCCA
GGCTGTGGTGAAGAAGGGCTGCCCCCGCTGTGCCCGCCGGCGCAAGTACCAGGAACAGAACATTTTCGCC
TGA
