>Addgene plasmid #73458 | hPlekhm1-C/pIRES puro Glue (H987-end) | addgene partial sequence | sequence record 140019 | CMV-F 5'-CGCAAATGGGCGGTAGGCGTG-3'
CTAACTAGAGAACCCACTGCTTACTGGCTTATCGAAATTAATACGACTCACTATAGGGAGACCCAAGCTT
GGTACCGAGCTCGGATCGATTTAATTAAGCCACCATGGACGAGAAGACCACCGGCTGGCGGGGCGGCCAC
GTGGTGGAGGGCCTGGCCGGCGAGCTGGAGCAGCTGCGGGCCCGGCTGGAGCACCACCCCCAGGGCCAGC
GGGAGCCCGGCGGAAGCCCCGGTGGCGAGAACCTGTACTTCCAGGGCGCAAGCTACCCCTACGACGTGCC
CGACTACGCCAAGCGGCGGTGGAAGAAGAACTTCATCGCCGTGAGCGCCGCCAACCGGTTCAAGAAGATC
AGCAGCAGCGGCGCCCTGATTGATGGGGGATCTGGCCCCGGCGGCGGCGCGCCTGTACAGATATCCCATG
TCTACCACTGCGACCTGTGCACCCAGCGCGGCTTCATCTGCCAGATCTGCCAGCACCACGACATCATCTT
CCCCTTTGAGTTTGACACCACAGTCAGGTGTGCCGAGTGCAAGACCGTCTTCCACCAGAGCTGCCAGGCT
GTGGTGAAGAAGGGCTGCCCCCGCTGTGCCCGCCGGCGCAAGTACCAGGAACAGAACATTTTCGCCTGAG
CGGCCGCGTCGACGGAATTCGCCCTTTTCGGATCCACTAGTAACGGCCGCCAGTGTGCTGGAATTAATTC
GCTGTCTGCGAGGGCCAGCTGTTGGGGTGAGTACTCCCTCTCAAAAGCGGGCATGACTTCTGCGCTAAGA
TTGTCAGTTTCCAAAAACGAGGAGGATTTGATATTCACCTGGCCCGCGGTGATGCCTTTGAGGGTGGCCG
CGTCCATCTGGTCAGAAAAGACAATCTTTTTGTTGTCAAGCTTGAGGTGTGGCAGGCTTGA
