>Addgene plasmid #73458 | hPlekhm1-C/pIRES puro Glue (H987-end) | addgene partial sequence | sequence record 140021 | synth-int-R 5'-ggagtactcaccccaacagc-3'
GCGGCCGTTACTAGTGGATCCGAAAAGGGCGAATTCCGTCGACGCGGCCGCTCAGGCGAAAATGTTCTGT
TCCTGGTACTTGCGCCGGCGGGCACAGCGGGGGCAGCCCTTCTTCACCACAGCCTGGCAGCTCTGGTGGA
AGACGGTCTTGCACTCGGCACACCTGACTGTGGTGTCAAACTCAAAGGGGAAGATGATGTCGTGGTGCTG
GCAGATCTGGCAGATGAAGCCGCGCTGGGTGCACAGGTCGCAGTGGTAGACATGGGATATCTGTACAGGC
GCGCCGCCGCCGGGGCCAGATCCCCCATCAATCAGGGCGCCGCTGCTGCTGATCTTCTTGAACCGGTTGG
CGGCGCTCACGGCGATGAAGTTCTTCTTCCACCGCCGCTTGGCGTAGTCGGGCACGTCGTAGGGGTAGCT
TGCGCCCTGGAAGTACAGGTTCTCGCCACCGGGGCTTCCGCCGGGCTCCCGCTGGCCCTGGGGGTGGTGC
TCCAGCCGGGCCCGCAGCTGCTCCAGCTCGCCGGCCAGGCCCTCCACCACGTGGCCGCCCCGCCAGCCGG
TGGTCTTCTCGTCCATGGTGGCTTAATTAAATCGATCCGAGCTCGGTACCAAGCTTGGGTCTCCCTATAG
TGAGTCGTATTAATTTCGATAAGCCAGTAAGCAGTGGGTTCTCTAGTTAGCCAGAGAGCTCTGCTTATAT
AGACCTCCCACCGTACACGCCTACCGCCCATTTGCGTCAATGGGGCGGAGTTGTTACGACATTTTGGAAA
GTCCCGTTGATTTTGGTGCCAAAACAAACTCCCATTGACGTCAATGGGGTGGAGACTTGGAAATCCCCGT
GAGTCAAACCGCTATCCACGCCCATTGATGTACTGCCAAAACCGCATCACCATGGTAATAGCGATGACTA
ATACGTA
