[The description below was written by a language model from this plasmid's Addgene catalogue record.]
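Description:
hPlekhm1-C/pIRES puro Glue (H987-end) is a mammalian expression plasmid of about 5.7 kb, built on the pIRES puro Glue backbone. It is propagated in E. coli as a high-copy plasmid under ampicillin selection, and transfected mammalian cells can be selected with puromycin. The record does not list the promoter or the origin of replication, and no feature table is provided, so these elements cannot be confirmed here.

The insert is a short 213 bp fragment of human PLEKHM1 encoding the extreme C-terminal portion of the protein, from histidine 987 to the end. It was cloned by restriction digestion between EcoRV and NotI sites; whether those sites survive is not recorded. The backbone supplies three N-terminal tags fused in frame to the fragment: a strep tag, an HA epitope and a calmodulin-binding peptide (CBP). The strep and CBP tags allow sequential affinity capture of the kind used in tandem affinity purification, while HA offers a convenient handle for immunodetection or immunoprecipitation. As the backbone name implies, an IRES would link the puromycin resistance gene to the same transcript as the tagged insert, so that drug-resistant cells are likely to express the fusion protein as well.

The stated purpose is to express the C-terminal part of human Plekhm1 in mammalian cells. The associated publication concerns the interaction of Plekhm1 with TRAFD1 and its role in osteoclast acidification and bone resorption. A tagged truncation of this kind fits domain-mapping or pull-down experiments that identify which region of Plekhm1 mediates binding to partners, though the record does not specify that use.
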