Addgene plasmid #73458: hPlekhm1-C/pIRES puro Glue (H987-end)
Purpose: Express human C-terminal part (H987-end) Plekhm1 in mammalian cells
Depositing lab: Paul Odgren. Depositing organization: University of Massachusetts, Worcester. Publication: TRAFD1 (FLN29) Interacts with Plekhm1 and Regulates Osteoclast Acidification and Resorption. Witwicka H, Jia H, Kutikov A, Reyes-Gutierrez P, Li X, Odgren PR. PLoS One. 2015 May 19;10(5):e0127537. doi: 10.1371/journal.pone.0127537. eCollection 2015. PubMed 25992615.
Backbone
  Vector backbone: pIRES puro Glue vector
  Backbone manufacturer: Addgene, vector number 15100
  Backbone size w/o insert (bp): 5481
  Total vector size (bp): 5711
  Vector type: Mammalian Expression
  Selectable markers: Puromycin
Growth in bacteria
  Bacterial resistance: Ampicillin, 100 μg/mL
  Growth temperature: 37°C
  Growth strain: DH5alpha
  Copy number: High Copy
Gene/Insert
  Gene/Insert name: Plekhm1
  Species: H. sapiens (human)
  Insert size (bp): 213
  Entrez Gene: PLEKHM1 (a.k.a. AP162, B2, OPTA3, OPTB6)
  Tag / fusion protein: strep tag (N terminal on backbone); HA tag (N terminal on backbone); CBP tag (N terminal on backbone)
  Cloning method: Restriction Enzyme; 5′ cloning site EcoRV (unknown if destroyed); 3′ cloning site Not1 (unknown if destroyed)
  Sequencing primers: 5′ TGGCGAGAACCTGTACTTCCAG-; 3′ CAAGTGTATGGCCAGATCTCAAGC
Terms and licenses: Academic/Nonprofit Terms; Industry Terms: Not Available to Industry
How to cite: hPlekhm1-C/pIRES puro Glue (H987-end) was a gift from Paul Odgren (Addgene plasmid # 73458 ; http://n2t.net/addgene:73458 ; RRID:Addgene_73458)
